>Addgene plasmid #64742 | pIYC05 | addgene partial sequence | sequence record 114179 | pHybLex_rev 5'-GAGTCACTTTAAAATTTGTATACAC-3'
TCATAAATCATAAGAAATTCGCTTATTTAGAAGTGTCAACAACGTATCTACCAACGATTTGACCCTTTTC
CATCTTTTCGTAAATTTCTGGCAAGGTAGACAAGCCGACAACCTTGATTGGAGACTTGACCAAACCTCTG
GCGAAGAATTGTTAATTAATCATGATGGCATAGCAATAGCTTGTTTTTCCTCTAAAGGTTTTTCGACCAC
GCCTGGATCGGCAAGAGTAGAAGTATCACCTAAGTTAGACGTATCTCCGGCGGCGATCTTTCTAAGTATA
CGTCTCATAATCTTTCCAGATCTTGTCTTAGGCAATGAATCTGTCCAATGCAAAACATCTGGTGTGGCTA
AAGGCCCTATTTCCTTTCGAACCCAATTTCTGACCTCTGCGTATAGCTCTGGAGATGGTTCCTCACCATG
GTTGAGTGTAACATATGCGTATATGGCTTGACCCTTGATAGCGTGTGGGATGCCAACGACTGCAGCTTCA
GCAATCTTAGGATGAGCAACTAAAGCTGACTCAATCTCAGCTGTACCCAGACGATGTCCAGATACGTTAA
GGACGTCATCTACTCTGCCGGTAATCCAGTAGTACCCATCTTCGTCTCTTCTCGCACCGTCACCGCTGAA
ATACATGTTTTTGAAAGTTGAGAAATAGGTTTGTTCGAATCTTTCGTGATCACCAAACAATGTTCTAGCC
TGACCAGGCCAGGAATCAGTTATCACTAGATTGCCTTCTGTTG
