>Addgene plasmid #64742 | pIYC05 | addgene partial sequence | sequence record 114180 | MoCloF 5'-agcgaggaagcggaagagcg-3'
TGCAGCTGGATAAACGCCGGCGAAACGATCCGGAGGATCTTCGAGCGTCCCAAAACCTTCTCAAGCAAGG
TTTTCAGTATAATGTTACATGCGTACACGCGTCTGTACAGAAAAAAAAGAAAAATTTGAAATATAAATAA
CGTTCTTAATACTAACATAACTATAAAAAAATAAATAGGGACCTAGACTTCAGGTTGTCTAACTCCTTCC
TTTTCGGTTAGAGCGGATCTTAGCTAGCCGCGGTACCAAGCTTACTCGAGTTACAACTTAATTCTGACAG
CTTTTACTTCAGTGTATGCATGGTAGACTTCTTCACCCATTTCTCTACCGTAACCAGATTGCTTAACACC
ACCGAATGGAACTCTGGAGTCAAAATCGTTGTATGTGTTGATCCAGACGGTACCGGCCTTCAACATCTTG
GCCACCTTCAAACCTGTGCTCAAAGATTCTGTTTCGATACCAGAACCTAGACCGAATTCAGAGCTGTTAG
CCATTTCGACACCTTCTTCTAAAGTCTTGAACTTTGCGACAGTGACAACTGGTCCAAAAATTTCTTCCTT
AACAATTCTCATGTCTTCATTAACATCGTAGAAAACGGTTGGTCTGATGAAGTAACCCTTGTCACCAACT
TTTTCGCCACCAGTTAAGATCTTGGCGCCTTCTTTCTTACCGATATCGATGTAGTTCATAATTGTGTCGA
ATTGTTGACGGTTAGTGATAGCACCTTGGAAGTTAGCCTTGTC
