>Addgene plasmid #64742 | pIYC05 | addgene partial sequence | sequence record 115039 | PPGK1-F 5'-cagcctgttctcacacactc-3'
AGTAGAACCTCGTGAAACTTACATTTACATATATATAAACTTGCATAAATTGGTCAATGCAAGAAATACA
TATTTGGTCTTTTCTAATTCGTAGTTTTTCAAGTTCTTAGATGCTTTCTTTTTCTCTTTTTTACAGATCA
TCAAGGAAGTAATTATCTACTTTTTACAACAAATATAAAACAAGGATCCAAAACAATGACTAAGCTACAC
TTTGACACTGCTGAACCAGTCAAGATCACACTTCCAAATGGTTTGACATACGAGCAACCAACCGGTCTAT
TCATTAACAACAAGTTTATGAAAGCTCAAGACGGTAAGACCTATCCCGTCGAAGATCCTTCCACTGAAAA
CACCGTTTGTGAGGTCTCTTCTGCCACCACTGAAGATGTTGAATATGCTATCGAATGTGCCGACCGTGCT
TTCCACGACACTGAATGGGCTACCCAAGACCCAAGAGAAAGAGGCCGTCTACTAAGTAAGTTGGCTGACG
AATTGGAAAGCCAAATTGACTTGGTTTCTTCCATTGAAGCTTTGGACAATGGTAAAACTTTGGCCTTAGC
CCGTGGGGATGTTACCATTGCAATCAACTGTCTAAGAGATGCTGCTGCCTATGCCGACAAAGTCAACGGT
AGAACAATCAACACCGGTGACGGCTACATGAACTTCACCACCTTAGAGCCAATCGGTGTCTGTGGTCAAA
TTATTCCATGGAACTTTCCAATAATGATGTTGGCTTGGAAGATCG
