>Addgene plasmid #64742 | pIYC05 | addgene partial sequence | sequence record 115040 | TEF_seq 5'-ggtcttcaatttctcaagtttc-3'
CTTCTTGCTCATTAGAAAGAAAGCATAGCAATCTAATCTAAGTTTTAATTACAAGCGGCCGCAAAACAAT
GTCACAAACACACAAACATGCTATTCCTGCGAATATCGCTGACAGGTGCTTAATCAACCCTGAACAATAC
GAAACGAAGTACAAGCAGTCTATCAACGATCCTGATACTTTCTGGGGCGAGCAAGGTAAGATACTCGATT
GGATTACTCCATATCAAAAGGTCAAAAACACATCCTTTGCTCCTGGAAATGTGTCAATCAAGTGGTACGA
GGACGGCACTCTAAACCTAGCTGCTAATTGCTTGGATCGACACCTCCAGGAAAATGGTGACAGAACGGCA
ATCATTTGGGAAGGTGATGATACTTCTCAATCTAAGCACATCTCCTACAGAGAGTTACACAGAGATGTTT
GCAGATTCGCGAATACTTTACTGGACCTGGGTATCAAAAAGGGCGATGTTGTGGCAATCTACATGCCTAT
GGTCCCAGAGGCAGCTGTGGCAATGTTGGCCTGTGCCAGAATAGGAGCAGTCCATAGCGTTATCTTTGGC
GGATTCTCCCCTGAAGCCGTTGCTGGGAGAATCATTGACTCATCAAGTAGATTAGTTATCACTGCCGACG
AAGGTGTTAGAGCAGGTAGATCCATCCCATTGAAGAAAAACGTTGATGACGCGTTGAAAAACCCAAACGT
TACGAGTGTGGAGCATGTAATTGTACTAAAGCGTACCGGCTCTGATATAGACT
