[The description below was written by a language model from this plasmid's Addgene catalogue record.]
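Description:
pIYC05 is a yeast expression plasmid built on the pIYC04 backbone and designed to co-express two genes, acsL641P and ALD6. It is a shuttle vector: in bacteria it is maintained as a high-copy plasmid under ampicillin selection, and in yeast it is selected through the HIS3 auxotrophic marker, which restores histidine prototrophy in his3 host strains. The record does not state the yeast replication origin, so whether the plasmid is episomal (for example 2μ-based) or centromeric cannot be determined from the available fields. No feature table is provided either.

The payload consists of an acetyl-CoA synthetase variant carrying an L641P substitution (acsL641P) and ALD6, which in general terms encodes the cytosolic acetaldehyde dehydrogenase of Saccharomyces cerevisiae. Together these enzymes form successive steps of the pyruvate dehydrogenase bypass: ALD6 oxidises acetaldehyde to acetate, and the synthetase activates acetate to acetyl-CoA. The L641P change is generally described as making the synthetase insensitive to inhibitory acetylation, although the record itself does not give the source organism of the acs gene or the rationale for the mutation. The promoters and terminators driving each gene, and any tags, are also not stated.

In line with the associated work on engineering yeast acetyl-CoA metabolism to build a platform cell factory, pIYC05 is suited to increasing cytosolic acetyl-CoA supply in yeast, thereby supporting production of acetyl-CoA-derived compounds.
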