Addgene plasmid #64742: pIYC05
Purpose: Yeast expression plasmid: acsL641P, ALD6
Depositing lab: Jens Nielsen. Depositing organization: Chalmers University of Technology. Publication: Establishing a platform cell factory through engineering of yeast acetyl-CoA metabolism. Chen Y, Daviet L, Schalk M, Siewers V, Nielsen J. Metab Eng. 2013 Jan;15:48-54. doi: 10.1016/j.ymben.2012.11.002. Epub 2012 Nov 17. PubMed 23164578.
Backbone
  Vector backbone: pIYC04
  Vector type: Yeast Expression
  Selectable markers: HIS3
Growth in bacteria
  Bacterial resistance: Ampicillin, 100 μg/mL
  Growth temperature: 37°C
  Growth strain: DH5alpha
  Copy number: High Copy
Gene/Insert
  Gene/Insert name: acsL641P, ALD6
Terms and licenses: Academic/Nonprofit Terms; Industry Terms: Not Available to Industry
How to cite: pIYC05 was a gift from Jens Nielsen (Addgene plasmid # 64742 ; http://n2t.net/addgene:64742 ; RRID:Addgene_64742)
